Addgene plasmid #203856: Tet-O-FUW-EGR1-P2A-mCherry
Purpose: Tet-inducible lentiviral plasmid expressing EGR1-P2A-mCherry, with ORF specific barcode close to 3'LTR site
Depositing lab: Andrea Califano. Depositing organization: Columbia University. Publication: Systematic elucidation and pharmacological targeting of tumor-infiltrating regulatory T cell master regulators. Obradovic A, Ager C, Turunen M, Nirschl T, Khosravi-Maharlooei M, Iuga A, Jackson CM, Yegnasubramanian S, Tomassoni L, Fernandez EC, McCann P, Rogava M, DeMarzo AM, Kochel CM, Allaf M, Bivalacqua T, Lim M, Realubit R, Karan C, Drake CG, Califano A. Cancer Cell. 2023 May 8;41(5):933-949.e11. doi: 10.1016/j.ccell.2023.04.003. Epub 2023 Apr 27. PubMed 37116491.
Backbone
  Vector backbone: Tet-O-FUW
  Vector type: Mammalian Expression
Growth in bacteria
  Bacterial resistance: Ampicillin, 100 μg/mL
  Growth temperature: Room Temperature
  Growth strain: NEB Stable
  Copy number: High Copy
Gene/Insert
  Gene/Insert name: EGR1
  Species: H. sapiens (human)
  Entrez Gene: EGR1 (a.k.a. AT225, G0S30, KROX-24, NGFI-A, TIS8, ZIF-268, ZIF268, ZNF225)
  Cloning method: Restriction Enzyme; 5′ cloning site unknown (unknown if destroyed)
Terms and licenses: Academic/Nonprofit Terms; Industry Terms: Not Available to Industry
How to cite: Tet-O-FUW-EGR1-P2A-mCherry was a gift from Andrea Califano (Addgene plasmid # 203856 ; http://n2t.net/addgene:203856 ; RRID:Addgene_203856)
