[The description below was written by a language model from this plasmid's Addgene catalogue record and pLannotate feature annotations shown in this document.]
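Description:
Tet-O-FUW-EGR1-P2A-mCherry is a tetracycline-inducible HIV-1-based lentiviral transfer plasmid of about 10.9 kb, built on the Tet-O-FUW backbone for expression of human EGR1 in mammalian cells. In bacteria it is maintained as a high-copy plasmid through a ColE1/pUC-type origin and selected with ampicillin via the bla gene. The backbone also carries an f1 origin and an SV40/EM7-driven BleoR cassette with an SV40 polyadenylation signal, which lies outside the LTR-flanked region and so would not be packaged into virus.

The viral genome is transcribed in packaging cells from a CMV enhancer/promoter fused to a truncated 5' LTR. It contains the Ψ packaging signal with a gag fragment, the Rev response element for Rev-dependent nuclear export, and the cPPT/CTS. The internal expression unit consists of a tetracycline response element with seven tetO copies joined to a minimal CMV promoter, so transcription depends on a tetracycline-controlled transactivator, which is not encoded here and must be supplied separately. This promoter drives the EGR1 coding sequence followed by mCherry. According to the name and stated purpose, the two are linked by a P2A self-cleaving peptide, which is not annotated but is consistent with the short gap between the two reading frames, so red fluorescence reports EGR1 expression from one transcript. A WPRE downstream enhances transcript expression, followed by the 3' LTR region and a bGH polyadenylation signal.

The catalogue entry states that an ORF-specific barcode sits close to the 3' LTR. The feature table does not annotate it. Such a barcode identifies the delivered ORF by sequencing, as in pooled overexpression experiments, and the associated publication concerns master regulators of tumor-infiltrating regulatory T cells.
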