Features (pLannotate 1.2.2; 33 found; start..end, strand, type, name):
     23..127     +  promoter       AmpR promoter: bla
    128..988     +  CDS            AmpR: β-lactamase; bla; confers resistance to ampicillin, carbenicillin, and related antibiotics
   1159..1747    +  rep_origin     ori: high-copy-number ColE1/pMB1/pBR322/pUC origin of replication
   1930..2022    +  CDS            lacI (fragment): lac repressor; lacI; The lac repressor binds to the lac operator to inhibit transcription in E. coli. This inhibition can be relieved by adding lactose or isopropyl-β-D-thiogalactopyranoside (IPTG).
   2035..2056    +  protein_bind   CAP binding site: CAP binding activates transcription in the presence of cAMP. E. coli catabolite activator protein
   2071..2101    +  promoter       lac promoter: promoter for the E. coli lac operon
   2105..2127    +  protein_bind   lac operator (fragment): The lac repressor binds to the lac operator to inhibit transcription in E. coli. This inhibition can be relieved by adding lactose or isopropyl-β-D-thiogalactopyranoside (IPTG). lac repressor encoded by lacI
   2198..2319    -  polyA_signal   SV40 poly(A) signal: SV40 polyadenylation signal
   2314..2439    -  CDS            ble (fragment): BLE_KLEPN - Experimental evidence at protein level: Swiss-Prot protein existence level 1. Binding protein with a strong affinity to the bleomycin family of antibiotics. Binds to CL990; an antimitotic-antibiotic compound. From Klebsiella pneumoniae.
   2449..2823    -  CDS            BleoR: antibiotic-binding protein; Sh ble from Streptoalloteichus hindustanus; confers resistance to bleomycin, phleomycin, and Zeocin™
   2842..2889    -  promoter       EM7 promoter: synthetic bacterial promoter&nbsp
   2937..3266    -  promoter       SV40 promoter: SV40 enhancer and early promoter
   3280..3708    -  rep_origin     f1 ori (sequence partly withheld): f1 bacteriophage origin of replication; arrow indicates direction of (+) strand synthesis
   3729..3750    -  promoter       SV40 promoter (fragment): SV40 enhancer and early promoter
   3754..3978    -  polyA_signal   bGH poly(A) signal: bovine growth hormone polyadenylation signal
   4010..4190    -  LTR            5' LTR (truncated): truncated 5' long terminal repeat (LTR) from HIV-1
   4198..4367    -  LTR            5' LTR (fragment): 5' long terminal repeat (LTR) from HIV-1
   4414..4776    -  CDS            nef (fragment): NEF_HV1LA - Experimental evidence at protein level: Swiss-Prot protein existence level 1. Extracellular Nef protein targets CD4(+) T-lymphocytes for apoptosis by interacting with CXCR4 surface receptors. From Human immunodeficiency virus type 1 group M subtype B (isolate Lai) (HIV-1).
   4761..5349    -  misc_feature   WPRE: woodchuck hepatitis virus posttranscriptional regulatory element
   5375..6079    -  CDS            mCherry: mCherry is a basic (constitutively fluorescent) red fluorescent protein published in 2004, derived from Discosoma sp.. It is reported to be a very rapidly-maturing monomer with low acid sensitivity.
   6170..7798    -  CDS            EGR1: EGR1_HUMAN - Also known as KROX24, ZNF225 From Homo sapiens (Human).
   7905..7943    -  promoter       minimal CMV promoter: human cytomegalovirus (CMV) immediate early promoter
   7948..7965    -  misc_feature   MCS (fragment): pUC18/19 multiple cloning site
   7976..8246    -  protein_bind   tetracycline response element: contains seven copies of the tetracycline operator tetO tetracycline repressor TetR
   8303..8420    -  misc_feature   cPPT/CTS: central polypurine tract and central termination sequence of HIV-1
   8470..8570    -  CDS            Rev (fragment): human immunodeficiency virus 1 (HIV-1) Rev protein; rev; enhances nuclear export of unspliced and incompletely spliced viral mRNAs
   8947..9180    -  misc_feature   RRE: The Rev response element (RRE) of HIV-1 allows for Rev-dependent mRNA export from the nucleus to the cytoplasm.
   9326..9689    -  CDS            HIV-1 gag (fragment): gag protein from human immunodeficiency virus 1; gag
   9673..9798    -  misc_feature   HIV-1 Ψ: packaging signal of human immunodeficiency virus type 1
   9845..10025   -  LTR            5' LTR (truncated): truncated 5' long terminal repeat (LTR) from HIV-1
  10043..10242   -  promoter       CMV promoter: human cytomegalovirus (CMV) immediate early promoter
  10243..10622   -  enhancer       CMV enhancer: human cytomegalovirus immediate early enhancer
  10777..10829   +  misc_feature   bom (fragment): basis of mobility region from pBR322
>Addgene plasmid #203856 | Tet-O-FUW-EGR1-P2A-mCherry | addgene full sequence | sequence record 407153 | Addgene NGS Result
TGGCACTTTTCGGGGAAATGTGCGCGGAACCCCTATTTGTTTATTTTTCTAAATACATTCAAATATGTAT
CCGCTCATGAGACAATAACCCTGATAAATGCTTCAATAATATTGAAAAAGGAAGAGTATGAGTATTCAAC
ATTTCCGTGTCGCCCTTATTCCCTTTTTTGCGGCATTTTGCCTTCCTGTTTTTGCTCACCCAGAAACGCT
GGTAAAAGTAAAAGATGCTGAAGATCAGTTGGGTGCACGAGTGGGTTACATCGAACTGGATCTCAACAGC
GGTAAGATCCTTGAGAGTTTTCGCCCCGAAGAACGTTTTCCAATGATGAGCACTTTTAAAGTTCTGCTAT
GTGGCGCGGTATTATCCCGTATTGACGCCGGGCAAGAGCAACTCGGTCGCCGCATACACTATTCTCAGAA
TGACTTGGTTGAGTACTCACCAGTCACAGAAAAGCATCTTACGGATGGCATGACAGTAAGAGAATTATGC
AGTGCTGCCATAACCATGAGTGATAACACTGCGGCCAACTTACTTCTGACAACGATCGGAGGACCGAAGG
AGCTAACCGCTTTTTTGCACAACATGGGGGATCATGTAACTCGCCTTGATCGTTGGGAACCGGAGCTGAA
TGAAGCCATACCAAACGACGAGCGTGACACCACGATGCCTGTAGCAATGGCAACAACGTTGCGCAAACTA
TTAACTGGCGAACTACTTACTCTAGCTTCCCGGCAACAATTAATAGACTGGATGGAGGCGGATAAAGTTG
CAGGACCACTTCTGCGCTCGGCCCTTCCGGCTGGCTGGTTTATTGCTGATAAATCTGGAGCCGGTGAGCG
TGGGTCTCGCGGTATCATTGCAGCACTGGGGCCAGATGGTAAGCCCTCCCGTATCGTAGTTATCTACACG
ACGGGGAGTCAGGCAACTATGGATGAACGAAATAGACAGATCGCTGAGATAGGTGCCTCACTGATTAAGC
ATTGGTAACTGTCAGACCAAGTTTACTCATATATACTTTAGATTGATTTAAAACTTCATTTTTAATTTAA
AAGGATCTAGGTGAAGATCCTTTTTGATAATCTCATGACCAAAATCCCTTAACGTGAGTTTTCGTTCCAC
TGAGCGTCAGACCCCGTAGAAAAGATCAAAGGATCTTCTTGAGATCCTTTTTTTCTGCGCGTAATCTGCT
GCTTGCAAACAAAAAAACCACCGCTACCAGCGGTGGTTTGTTTGCCGGATCAAGAGCTACCAACTCTTTT
TCCGAAGGTAACTGGCTTCAGCAGAGCGCAGATACCAAATACTGTTCTTCTAGTGTAGCCGTAGTTAGGC
CACCACTTCAAGAACTCTGTAGCACCGCCTACATACCTCGCTCTGCTAATCCTGTTACCAGTGGCTGCTG
CCAGTGGCGATAAGTCGTGTCTTACCGGGTTGGACTCAAGACGATAGTTACCGGATAAGGCGCAGCGGTC
GGGCTGAACGGGGGGTTCGTGCACACAGCCCAGCTTGGAGCGAACGACCTACACCGAACTGAGATACCTA
CAGCGTGAGCTATGAGAAAGCGCCACGCTTCCCGAAGGGAGAAAGGCGGACAGGTATCCGGTAAGCGGCA
GGGTCGGAACAGGAGAGCGCACGAGGGAGCTTCCAGGGGGAAACGCCTGGTATCTTTATAGTCCTGTCGG
GTTTCGCCACCTCTGACTTGAGCGTCGATTTTTGTGATGCTCGTCAGGGGGGCGGAGCCTATGGAAAAAC
GCCAGCAACGCGGCCTTTTTACGGTTCCTGGCCTTTTGCTGGCCTTTTGCTCACATGTTCTTTCCTGCGT
TATCCCCTGATTCTGTGGATAACCGTATTACCGCCTTTGAGTGAGCTGATACCGCTCGCCGCAGCCGAAC
GACCGAGCGCAGCGAGTCAGTGAGCGAGGAAGCGGAAGAGCGCCCAATACGCAAACCGCCTCTCCCCGCG
CGTTGGCCGATTCATTAATGCAGCTGGCACGACAGGTTTCCCGACTGGAAAGCGGGCAGTGAGCGCAACG
CAATTAATGTGAGTTAGCTCACTCATTAGGCACCCCAGGCTTTACACTTTATGCTTCCGGCTCGTATGTT
GTGTGGAATTGTGAGCGGATAACAATTTCACACAGGAAACAGCTATGACCATGATTACGCCAAGCTCTAG
CTAGAGGTCGACGGTATACAGACATGATAAGATACATTGATGAGTTTGGACAAACCACAACTAGAATGCA
GTGAAAAAAATGCTTTATTTGTGAAATTTGTGATGCTATTGCTTTATTTGTAACCATTATAAGCTGCAAT
AAACAAGTTGGGGTGGGCGAAGAACTCCAGCATGAGATCCCCGCGCTGGAGGATCATCCAGCCGGCGTCC
CGGAAAACGATTCCGAAGCCCAACCTTTCATAGAAGGCGGCGGTGGAATCGAAATCTCGTAGCACGTGTC
AGTCCTGCTCCTCGGCCACGAAGTGCACGCAGTTGCCGGCCGGGTCGCGCAGGGCGAACTCCCGCCCCCA
CGGCTGCTCGCCGATCTCGGTCATGGCCGGCCCGGAGGCGTCCCGGAAGTTCGTGGACACGACCTCCGAC
CACTCGGCGTACAGCTCGTCCAGGCCGCGCACCCACACCCAGGCCAGGGTGTTGTCCGGCACCACCTGGT
CCTGGACCGCGCTGATGAACAGGGTCACGTCGTCCCGGACCACACCGGCGAAGTCGTCCTCCACGAAGTC
CCGGGAGAACCCGAGCCGGTCGGTCCAGAACTCGACCGCTCCGGCGACGTCGCGCGCGGTGAGCACCGGA
ACGGCACTGGTCAACTTGGCCATGGTTTAGTTCCTCACCTTGTCGTATTATACTATGCCGATATACTATG
CCGATGATTAATTGTCAACACGTGCTGATCAGATCCGAAAATGGATATACAAGCTCCCGGGAGCTTTTTG
CAAAAGCCTAGGCCTCCAAAAAAGCCTCCTCACTACTTCTGGAATAGCTCAGAGGCAGAGGCGGCCTCGG
CCTCTGCATAAATAAAAAAAATTAGTCAGCCATGGGGCGGAGAATGGGCGGAACTGGGCGGAGTTAGGGG
CGGGATGGGCGGAGTTAGGGGCGGGACTATGGTTGCTGACTAATTGAGATGCATGCTTTGCATACTTCTG
CCTGCTGGGGAGCCTGGGGACTTTCCACACCTGGTTGCTGACTAATTGAGATGCATGCTTTGCATACTTC
TGCCTGCTGGGGAGCCTGGGGACTTTCCACACCCTAACTGACACACATTCCACAGAATTAATTCGCGTTA
AATTTTTGTTAAATCAGCTCATTTTTTAACCAATAGGCCGAAATCGGCAAAATCCCTTATAAATCAAAAG
AATAGACCGAGATAGGGT
[37 nt withheld, positions 3379-3415]
AAAGAACGTGGACTCCAACGTCAAAGG
[49 nt withheld, positions 3443-3491]
T
[91 nt withheld, positions 3493-3583]
G
[124 nt withheld, positions 3585-3708]
GGGGATACCCCCTAGAGCCCCAGCTGGTTCTTTCCGCCTCAGAAGCCATAGAGCCCACCGCATCCCCAGC
ATGCCTGCTATTGTCTTCCCAATCCTCCCCCTTGCTGTCCTGCCCCACCCCACCCCCCAGAATAGAATGA
CACCTACTCAGACAATGCGATGCAATTTCCTCATTTTATTAGGAAAGGACAGTGGGAGTGGCACCTTCCA
GGGTCAAGGAAGGCACGGGGGAGGGGCAAACAACAGATGGCTGGCAACTAGAAGGCACAGTCGAGGCTGA
TCAGCGGGTTTAAACGGGCCCTGCTAGAGATTTTCCACACTGACTAAAAGGGTCTGAGGGATCTCTAGTT
ACCAGAGTCACACAACAGACGGGCACACACTACTTGAAGCACTCAAGGCAAGCTTTATTGAGGCTTAAGC
AGTGGGTTCCCTAGTTAGCCAGAGAGCTCCCAGGCTCAGATCTGGTCTAACCAGAGAGACCCAGTACAGT
CCGGATGCAGCTCTCGGGCCATGTGATGAAATGCTAGGCGGCTGTCAAACCTCCACTCTAATACTTCTCT
CTCCGGGTCATCCATCCCATGCAGGCTCACAGGGTGTAACAAGCGGGTGTTCTCTCCTTCATTGGCTTCT
TCTACCTTCTCTTGCTCAACTGGTACTAGTTCTGCTAGGTCACCCTTTTCAATCTACGGAGATGACCAGA
CTAGCCTTGTAGCACCATCCAAAGGTCAGTGGATATCTGATCCCTGGCCCTGGTGTGTAGTTCTGCCAAT
CAGGGAAGTAGCCTTGTGTGTGGTAGATCCACAGATCAAGGATATCTTGTCTTCGTTGGGAGTGAATTAG
CCCTTCCAGTCCCCCCTTTTCTTTTAAAAAGTGGCTAAGATCTACAGCTGCCTTGTAAGTCATTGGTCTT
AAAGGTACCTGAGGTGTGACTGGAAAACCCACCTCCTCCTCCTCTTGTGCTTCTAGCCAGGCACAATCAG
CATTGGTAGCTGCTGTATTGCTACTTGTGATTGCTCCATGTTTTTCTAGGTCTCGAGGTCGACGGTATCG
ATGCGGGGAAGCGGCCCAAAGGGAGATCCGACTCGTCTGAGGGCGAAGGCGAAGACGCGGAAGAGGCCGC
AGAGCCGGCAGCAGGCCGCGGGAAGGAAGGTCCGCTGGATTGAGGGCCGAAGGGACGTAGCAGAAGGACG
TCCCGCGCAGAATCCAGGTGGCAACACAGGCGAGCAGCCAAGGAAAGGACGATGATTTCCCCGACAACAC
CACGGAATTGTCAGTGCCCAACAGCCGAGCCCCTGTCCAGCAGCGGGCAAGGCAGGCGGCGATGAGTTCC
GCCGTGGCAATAGGGAGGGGGAAAGCGAAAGTCCCGGAAAGGAGCTGACAGGTGGTGGCAATGCCCCAAC
CAGTGGGGGTTGCGTCAGCAAACACAGTGCACACCACGCCACGTTGCCTGACAACGGGCCACAACTCCTC
ATAAAGAGACAGCAACCAGGATTTATACAAGGAGGAGAAAATGAAAGCCATACGGGAAGCAATAGCATGA
TACAAAGGCATTAAAGCAGCGTATCCACATAGCGTAAAAGGAGCAACATAGTTAAGAATACCAGTCAATC
TTTCACAAATTTTGTAATCCAGAGGTTGATTGTCGACTTAACGCGTTCTAGATTCACTTGTACAGCTCGT
CCATGCCGCCGGTGGAGTGGCGGCCCTCGGCGCGTTCGTACTGTTCCACGATGGTGTAGTCCTCGTTGTG
GGAGGTGATGTCCAACTTGATGTTGACGTTGTAGGCGCCGGGCAGCTGCACGGGCTTCTTGGCCTTGTAG
GTGGTCTTGACCTCAGCGTCGTAGTGGCCGCCGTCCTTCAGCTTCAGCCTCTGCTTGATCTCGCCCTTCA
GGGCGCCGTCCTCGGGGTACATCCGCTCGGAGGAGGCCTCCCAGCCCATGGTCTTCTTCTGCATTACGGG
GCCGTCGGAGGGGAAGTTGGTGCCGCGCAGCTTCACCTTGTAGATGAACTCGCCGTCCTGCAGGGAGGAG
TCCTGGGTCACGGTCACCACGCCGCCGTCCTCGAAGTTCATCACGCGCTCCCACTTGAAGCCCTCGGGGA
AGGACAGCTTCAAGTAGTCGGGGATGTCGGCGGGGTGCTTCACGTAGGCCTTGGAGCCGTACATGAACTG
AGGGGACAGGATGTCCCAGGCGAAGGGCAGGGGGCCACCCTTGGTCACCTTCAGCTTGGCGGTCTGGGTG
CCCTCGTAGGGGCGGCCCTCGCCCTCGCCCTCGATCTCGAACTCGTGGCCGTTCACGGAGCCCTCCATGT
GCACCTTGAAGCGCATGAACTCCTTGATGATGGCCATGTTATCCTCCTCGCCCTTGCTCACTCCGGAGCC
AGGGCCAGGGTTCTCCTCGACGTCGCCAGCCTGCTTCAGCAGGGAAAAGTTGGTGGCCCCGGATCCATCG
AATTCACGCGTGCAAATTTCAATTGTCCTGGGAGAAAAGGTTGCTGTCATGTCCGAAAGCCCTGTGGAGG
CGCTGAAGGAGTTGGTGACAGCTGAGGAAGGGAAGCTGCTGACCTGGGCCGGGAAAGCAGGGGGAACAGA
GGAGTACGTGGTGGCCACCGACGGGGAGGGGAAGCCACTGTGCACAGGGGATGGGTAGGTCGAGGAGCCG
GGAGAGGAGAAGGAGGTGGGCACAGGGGATGGGTATGAGGTGGTGGCCGGGGATGGATAAGAGGTAGTAA
CCGGGGACGGGTAAGAGGTAGCAACCGGGGACGGGTAGGAAGAGAGAGAGGAGGTGGCCGAAGAGGCCAC
AACACTTTTGTCTGCTTTCTTGTCCTTCTGCCGCAAGTGGATCTTGGTATGCCTCTTGCGTTCATCGCTC
CTGGCAAACTTTCTTCCACAGATGTCGCAGGCGAAGGGCTTTTCGCCTGTGTGGGTGCGGATGTGGGTGG
TGAGGTGGTCGCTGCGGCTGAAGTTGCGCATGCAGATGCGGCACTGGAAGGGCTTCTGGCCTGTGTGGAT
GCGGATGTGGCGGGTGAGCTCGTCGGAGCGGGAGAAGCGGCGATCACAGGACTCCACTGGGCAAGCGTAA
GGGCGTTCGTGGGGGGGCGTCTTGCTGGGCCGGTTGGGGTACTTGCGCATGCGGCTGGGTTTGATGAGCT
GGGACTGGTAGCTGGTATTGAGGGCCTTCAGGTCCTGGGAGCCCGACTGAGTGGCAAAGGCCTTAATAGT
AGACAGAGGGGTTAGCGAAGGCTGCTGGGTGCGGCTCTCCAGGCCCTGGAAGGGCTTCTGGTCTGGGGTG
CCCAGGCCCAGATCCCCCTGCTGCTGTGGAAACAGGTAGTCGGGGATCATGGGAACCTGGAAGCCACCCT
TGGCGGCAGGGTAGGCAGGAGGCGGGTACTGGAGCGCTGTCCCTGCCGAGCCCGGGAAGGCCTGGCTTTG
TGGCTCAGGGAAAATGTCAGTGTTCGGCGTGGGGAAGGTGGGTGCCGCTGAGTAAATGGGACTGCTGTCG
TTGGATGGCACTGCGCAGCTCAGGGGTGGGCTCTGGGAGGCGGAGGCGGAGGAGGCCGCTGGAGATGGTG
CTGAGGACGAGGAGGCCGGTGGGTTGGTCATGCTCACTAGGCCACTGACCAAGCTGAAGAGGGGCTCGGG
CCACAAGGTGTTGCCACTGTTGGGTGCAGGCTCCAGGGAAAAGCGGCCAGTATAGGTGATGGGGGGCAGT
CGAGTGGTTTGGCTGGGGTAACTGGTCTCCACCAGCACCTTCTCGTTGTTCAGAGAGATGTCAGGAAAAG
ACTCTGCGGTCAGGTGCTCGTAGGGCTGCTCGCCCGTGTCCGCCTGAGGGTTGAAGGTGCTGCTGCTGCT
GCTGCTGTTGCTGCCGCCCCCGCCGCCTCCACCGCCCCCGCTGCTGCTGCTGCTGCTGTTGCTGCCGCTG
CCCTCTGGGGCCCCGGCGGCGCCGAGGAACTGGGGAGCCCCGTTGCTCAGCAGCATCATCTCCTCCAGCT
TAGGGTAGTTGTCCATGGTGGGCGAGTGAGGAAAGGATCCGAACGGGTCAGAGATCTGCAGCGGGGACAT
CAGCTGCATCTCGGCCTTGGCCGCGGCCATGGTGGCGGAATTCGGGGCCGCGGAGGCTGGATCGGTCCCG
GTGTCTTCTATGGAGGTCAAAACAGCGTGGATGGCGTCTCCAGGCGATCTGACGGTTCACTAAACGAGCT
CTGCTTATATAGGCCTCCCACCGTACACGCCTACCTCGACCCGGGTACCGAGCTCGACTTCCACTTTTCT
CTATCACTGATAGGGAGTGGTAAACTCGACTTTCACTTTTCTCTATCACTGATAGGGAGTGGTAAACTCG
ACTTTCACTTTTCTCTATCACTGATAGGGAGTGGTAAACTCGACTTTCACTTTTCTCTATCACTGATAGG
GAGTGGTAAACTCGACTTTCACTTTTCTCTATCACTGATAGGGAGTGGTAAACTCGACTTTCACTTTTCT
CTATCACTGATAGGGAGTGGTAAACTCGACTTTCACTTTTCTCTATCACTGATAGGGAGTGGTAAACTCG
AGATCTAACCAAACTGGATCTCTGCTGTCCCTGTAATAAACCCGAAAATTTTGAATTTTTGTAATTTGTT
TTTGTAATTCTTTAGTTTGTATGTCTGTTGCTATTATGTCTACTATTCTTTCCCCTGCACTGTACCCCCC
AATCCCCCCTTTTCTTTTAAAATTGTGGATGAATACTGCCATTTGTCTGCAGAATTGGCGCACGCAGTGC
CGATCCGTTCACTAATCGAATGGATCTGTCTCTGTCTCTCTCTCCACCTTCTTCTTCTATTCCTTCGGGC
CTGTCGGGTCCCCTCGGGGTTGGGAGGTGGGTCTGAAACGATAATGGTGAATATCCCTGCCTAACTCTAT
TCACTATAGAAAGTACAGCAAAAACTATTCTTAAACCTACCAAGCCTCCTACTATCATTATGAATAATTT
TATATACCACAGCCAATTTGTTATGTTAAACCAATTCCACAAACTTGCCCATTTATCTAATTCCAATAAT
TCTTGTTCATTCTTTTCTTGCTGGTTTTGCGATTCTTCAATTAAGGAGTGTATTAAGCTTGTGTAATTGT
TAATTTCTCTGTCCCACTCCATCCAGGTCGTGTGATTCCAAATCTGTTCCAGAGATTTATTACTCCAACT
AGCATTCCAAGGCACAGCAGTGGTGCAAATGAGTTTTCCAGAGCAACCCCAAATCCCCAGGAGCTGTTGA
TCCTTTAGGTATCTTTCCACAGCCAGGATTCTTGCCTGGAGCTGCTTGATGCCCCAGACTGTGAGTTGCA
ACAGATGCTGTTGCGCCTCAATAGCCCTCAGCAAATTGTTCTGCTGCTGCACTATACCAGACAATAATTG
TCTGGCCTGTACCGTCAGCGTCATTGACGCTGCGCCCATAGTGCTTCCTGCTGCTCCCAAGAACCCAAGG
AACAAAGCTCCTATTCCCACTGCTCTTTTTTCTCTCTGCACCACTCTTCTCTTTGCCTTGGTGGGTGCTA
CTCCTAATGGTTCAATTTTTACTACTTTATATTTATATAATTCACTTCTCCAATTGTCCCTCATATCTCC
TCCTCCAGGTCTGAAGATCAGCGGCCGCTTGCTGTGCGGTGGTCTTACTTTTGTTTTGCTCTTCCTCTAT
CTTGTCTAAAGCTTCCTTGGTGTCTTTTATCTCTATCCTTTGATGCACACAATAGAGGGTTGCTACTGTA
TTATATAATGATCTAAGTTCTTCTGATCCTGTCTGAAGGGATGGTTGTAGCTGTCCCAGTATTTGTCTAC
AGCCTTCTGATGTTTCTAACAGGCCAGGATTAACTGCGAATCGTTCTAGCTCCCTGCTTGCCCATACTAT
ATGTTTTAATTTATATTTTTTCTTTCCCCCTGGCCTTAACCGAATTTTTTCCCATCGCGATCTAATTCTC
CCCCGCTTAATACTGACGCTCTCGCACCCATCTCTCTCCTTCTAGCCTCCGCTAGTCAAAATTTTTGGCG
TACTCACCAGTCGCCGCCCCTCGCCTCTTGCCGTGCGCGCTTCAGCAAGCCGAGTCCTGCGTCGAGAGAG
CTCCTCTGGTTTCCCTTTCGCTTTCAAGTCCCTGTTCGGGCGCCACTGCTAGAGATTTTCCACACTGACT
AAAAGGGTCTGAGGGATCTCTAGTTACCAGAGTCACACAACAGACGGGCACACACTACTTGAAGCACTCA
AGGCAAGCTTTATTGAGGCTTAAGCAGTGGGTTCCCTAGTTAGCCAGAGAGCTCCCAGGCTCAGATCTGG
TCTAACCAGAGAGACCCAGTACAGGCAAAACGCGCTGCTTATATAGACCTCCCACCGTACACGCCTACCG
CCCATTTGCGTCAATGGGGCGGAGTTGTTACGACATTTTGGAAAGTCCCGTTGATTTTGGTGCCAAAACA
AACTCCCATTGACGTCAATGGGGTGGAGACTTGGAAATCCCCGTGAGTCAAACCGCTATCCACGCCCATT
GATGTACTGCCAAAACCGCATCACCATGGTAATAGCGATGACTAATACGTAGATGTACTGCCAAGTAGGA
AAGTCCCATAAGGTCATGTACTGGGCATAATGCCAGGCGGGCCATTTACCGTCATTGACGTCAATAGGGG
GCGTACTTGGCATATGATACACTTGATGTACTGCCAAGTGGGCAGTTTACCGTAAATACTCCACCCATTG
ACGTCAATGGAAAGTCCCTATTGGCGTTACTATGGGAACATACGTCATTATTGACGTCAATGGGCGGGGG
TCGTTGGGCGGTCAGCCAGGCGGGCCATTTACCGTAAGTTATGTAACGCGGAACTCCATATATGGGCTAT
GAACTAATGACCCCGTAATTGATTACTATTAATAACTAGTCAATAATCAATGTCAACGCGTATATCTGGC
CCGTACATCGCGAAGCAGCGCAAAACGCCTAACCCTAAGCAGATTCTTCATGCAATTGTCGGTCAAGCCT
TGCCTTGTTGTAGCTTAAATTTTGCTCGCGCACTACTCAGCGACCTCCAACACACAAGCAGGGAGCAGAT
ACTGGCTTAACTATGCGGCATCAGAGCAGATTGTACTGAGAGTGCACCATAGGGGATCGGGAGATCTCCC
GATCCGTCGACGTCAGG
